Addgene plasmid #132144: pDONR221_SLC35G2
Purpose: Gateway entry clone with codon-optimized ORF sequence for subcloning into custom expression vectors
Depositing lab: RESOLUTE Consortium & Giulio Superti-Furga. Depositing organization: CeMM Research Center for Molecular Medicine. Publication: The RESOLUTE consortium: unlocking SLC transporters for drug discovery. Superti-Furga G, Lackner D, Wiedmer T, Ingles-Prieto A, Barbosa B, Girardi E, Goldmann U, Gurtl B, Klavins K, Klimek C, Lindinger S, Lineiro-Retes E, Muller AC, Onstein S, Redinger G, Reil D, Sedlyarov V, Wolf G, Crawford M, Everley R, ... Steppan CM. Nat Rev Drug Discov. 2020 Jul;19(7):429-430. doi: 10.1038/d41573-020-00056-6. PubMed 32265506.
Backbone
  Vector backbone: pDONR221
  Backbone manufacturer: Thermo Fisher Scientific
  Backbone size w/o insert (bp): 2550
  Vector type: Mammalian Expression
Growth in bacteria
  Bacterial resistance: Kanamycin, 50 μg/mL
  Growth temperature: 37°C
  Growth strain: Stbl3
  Copy number: High Copy
Gene/Insert
  Gene/Insert name: SLC35G2 (alt name: MGC3295, DKFZp564K2464, TMEM22)
  Species: H. sapiens (human)
  Insert size (bp): 1236
  Entrez Gene: TMEM22 (a.k.a. MGC3295, DKFZp564K2464)
  Cloning method: Gateway Cloning
  Sequencing primers: 5′ M13-fwd; 3′ M13-rev
Terms and licenses: Academic/Nonprofit Terms; Industry Terms
Depositor comments: For more information on the full Resolute plasmid collection, please see www.addgene.org/depositor-collections/re-solute/. Please provide your feedback on this plasmid to the RESOLUTE consortium by filling out their RESOLUTE repository feedback form: https://forms.office.com/Pages/ResponsePage.aspx?id=0e05yklzmkS7rjFGQL4N7z4feCLQvEJAmVcOCM_u885UN1JJRko0Ukg4TVQwNTZLOUxPQVJWT1NHUCQlQCN0PWcu
How to cite: pDONR221_SLC35G2 was a gift from RESOLUTE Consortium & Giulio Superti-Furga (Addgene plasmid # 132144 ; http://n2t.net/addgene:132144 ; RRID:Addgene_132144)
