[The description below was written by a language model from this plasmid's Addgene catalogue record and pLannotate feature annotations shown in this document.]
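Description:
pDONR221_SLC35G2 is a Gateway entry clone built on the pDONR221 backbone, carrying a codon-optimized open reading frame for human SLC35G2 (also known as TMEM22), a member of the solute carrier family. It belongs to a large consortium collection of SLC transporter clones made to support transporter research and drug discovery. The sequenced plasmid is about 3.8 kb, with a 1,236 bp insert. It is maintained in E. coli at high copy through a ColE1/pUC-type origin of replication and selected with kanamycin via the KanR aminoglycoside phosphotransferase gene.

The SLC35G2 coding sequence sits between attL1 and attL2 sites, which are the recombination sites left after a BP reaction. They allow directional transfer of the ORF into any attR-containing destination vector through an LR Clonase reaction. Upstream of the cassette, the rrnB T1 and T2 transcription terminators insulate the insert from read-through transcription in bacteria. This helps with stable propagation of membrane protein sequences. A T7 promoter lies just outside attL2 on the reverse strand, and the short lacI and lacZα annotations are backbone remnants rather than functional genes. M13 forward and reverse primer sites flank the cassette for sequence verification.

Although the catalogue lists the vector type as mammalian expression, the feature table shows no eukaryotic promoter, polyadenylation signal, tag or reporter. The plasmid is therefore a shuttle source for the ORF and not an expression construct in itself. Its stated purpose is subcloning SLC35G2 into custom expression vectors, where the promoter, tags and selection are supplied by the chosen destination vector. The record does not state whether the ORF retains a stop codon.
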