Features (pLannotate 1.2.2; 10 found; start..end, strand, type, name):
    121..213     +  CDS            lacI (fragment): lac repressor; lacI; The lac repressor binds to the lac operator to inhibit transcription in E. coli. This inhibition can be relieved by adding lactose or isopropyl-β-D-thiogalactopyranoside (IPTG).
    268..295     -  terminator     rrnB T2 terminator: transcription terminator T2 from the E. coli rrnB gene
    427..470     +  terminator     rrnB T1 terminator: Escherichia coli rrnB; transcription terminator T1 from the E. coli rrnB gene
    517..553     -  CDS            lacZα (fragment): LacZα fragment of β-galactosidase; lacZ fragment
    569..668     +  protein_bind   attL1: mutant version of attL; recombination site for the Gateway® LR reaction LR Clonase™
    674..1909    +  CDS            SLC35G2: S35G2_HUMAN - Also known as TMEM22 From Homo sapiens (Human).
   1911..2010    -  protein_bind   attL2: mutant version of attL; recombination site for the Gateway® LR reaction LR Clonase™
   2028..2046    -  promoter       T7 promoter: promoter for bacteriophage T7 RNA polymerase
   2180..2989    +  CDS            KanR: aminoglycoside phosphotransferase; aph(3')-Ia; confers resistance to kanamycin in bacteria or G418 (Geneticin®) in eukaryotes
   3136..3724    +  rep_origin     ori: high-copy-number ColE1/pMB1/pBR322/pUC origin of replication
>Addgene plasmid #132144 | pDONR221_SLC35G2 | addgene full sequence | sequence record 265839 | Addgene NGS Result
CTTTCCTGCGTTATCCCCTGATTCTGTGGATAACCGTATTACCGCCTTTGAGTGAGCTGATACCGCTCGC
CGCAGCCGAACGACCGAGCGCAGCGAGTCAGTGAGCGAGGAAGCGGAAGAGCGCCCAATACGCAAACCGC
CTCTCCCCGCGCGTTGGCCGATTCATTAATGCAGCTGGCACGACAGGTTTCCCGACTGGAAAGCGGGCAG
TGAGCGCAACGCAATTAATACGCGTACCGCTAGCCAGGAAGAGTTTGTAGAAACGCAAAAAGGCCATCCG
TCAGGATGGCCTTCTGCTTAGTTTGATGCCTGGCAGTTTATGGCGGGCGTCCTGCCCGCCACCCTCCGGG
CCGTTGCTTCACAACGTTCAAATCCGCTCCCGGCGGATTTGTCCTACTCAGGAGAGCGTTCACCGACAAA
CAACAGATAAAACGAAAGGCCCAGTCTTCCGACTGAGCCTTTCGTTTTATTTGATGCCTGGCAGTTCCCT
ACTCTCGCGTTAACGCTAGCATGGATGTTTTCCCAGTCACGACGTTGTAAAACGACGGCCAGTCTTAAGC
TCGGGCCCCAAATAATGATTTTATTTTGACTGATAGTGACCTGTTCGTTGCAACACATTGATGAGCAATG
CTTTTTTATAATGCCAACTTTGTACAAAAAAGCAGGCTCCACCATGGACACCAGCCCATCCAGGAAGTAC
CCCGTGAAGAAGCGCGTGAAGATCCACCCTAATACAGTGATGGTGAAGTACACCAGCCACTATCCACAGC
CCGGCGACGATGGCTACGAGGAGATCAACGAGGGCTATGGCAATTTCATGGAGGAGAACCCCAAGAAGGG
CCTGCTGTCCGAGATGAAGAAGAAGGGCCGGGCCTTCTTTGGCACAATGGACACCCTGCCCCCTCCAACA
GAGGATCCTATGATCAATGAGATCGGCCAGTTCCAGTCTTTTGCCGAGAAGAACATCTTCCAGAGCAGAA
AGATGTGGATCGTGCTGTTTGGATCCGCCCTGGCACACGGATGCGTGGCCCTGATCACCAGGCTGGTGTC
CGATAGATCTAAGGTGCCATCTCTGGAGCTGATCTTCATCAGGAGCGTGTTTCAGGTGCTGTCCGTGCTG
GTGGTGTGCTACTATCAGGAGGCACCTTTCGGCCCAAGCGGATACCGGCTGAGACTGTTCTTTTATGGCG
TGTGCAATGTGATCTCTATCACATGTGCCTACACCTCTTTTAGCATCGTGCCCCCTAGCAACGGCACCAC
AATGTGGCGCGCCACCACAACCGTGTTCTCCGCCATCCTGGCCTTTCTGCTGGTGGACGAGAAGATGGCC
TATGTGGATATGGCCACCGTGGTGTGCTCTATCCTGGGCGTGTGCCTGGTCATGATCCCCAATATCGTGG
ACGAGGATAACAGCCTGCTGAATGCCTGGAAGGAGGCCTTCGGCTACACAATGACCGTGATGGCCGGCCT
GACAACCGCCCTGTCTATGATCGTGTATCGGAGCATCAAGGAGAAGATCTCCATGTGGACAGCCCTGTTC
ACCTTTGGCTGGACAGGCACCATCTGGGGCATCTCTACAATGTTTATCCTGCAGGAGCCCATCATCCCTC
TGGACGGCGAGACATGGTCCTACCTGATCGCCATCTGCGTGTGCTCTACCGCAGCCTTCCTGGGCGTGTA
CTATGCCCTGGATAAGTTTCACCCTGCCCTGGTGTCCACCGTGCAGCACCTGGAGATCGTGGTGGCCATG
GTGCTGCAGCTGCTGGTGCTGCACATCTTCCCAAGCATCTACGACGTGTTTGGCGGCGTGATCATCATGA
TCTCCGTGTTCGTGCTGGCCGGCTACAAGCTGTATTGGAGGAACCTGCGCAAGCAGGACTATCAGGAGAT
CCTGGATTCCCCCATCAAGGACCCAGCTTTCTTGTACAAAGTTGGCATTATAAGAAAGCATTGCTTATCA
ATTTGTTGCAACGAACAGGTCACTATCAGTCAAAATAAAATCATTATTTGCCATCCAGCTGATATCCCCT
ATAGTGAGTCGTATTACATGGTCATAGCTGTTTCCTGGCAGCTCTGGCCCGTGTCTCAAAATCTCTGATG
TTACATTGCACAAGATAAAAATATATCATCATGAACAATAAAACTGTCTGCTTACATAAACAGTAATACA
AGGGGTGTTATGAGCCATATTCAACGGGAAACGTCGAGGCCGCGATTAAATTCCAACATGGATGCTGATT
TATATGGGTATAAATGGGCTCGCGATAATGTCGGGCAATCAGGTGCGACAATCTATCGCTTGTATGGGAA
GCCCGATGCGCCAGAGTTGTTTCTGAAACATGGCAAAGGTAGCGTTGCCAATGATGTTACAGATGAGATG
GTCAGACTAAACTGGCTGACGGAATTTATGCCTCTTCCGACCATCAAGCATTTTATCCGTACTCCTGATG
ATGCATGGTTACTCACCACTGCGATCCCCGGAAAAACAGCATTCCAGGTATTAGAAGAATATCCTGATTC
AGGTGAAAATATTGTTGATGCGCTGGCAGTGTTCCTGCGCCGGTTGCATTCGATTCCTGTTTGTAATTGT
CCTTTTAACAGCGATCGCGTATTTCGTCTCGCTCAGGCGCAATCACGAATGAATAACGGTTTGGTTGATG
CGAGTGATTTTGATGACGAGCGTAATGGCTGGCCTGTTGAACAAGTCTGGAAAGAAATGCATAAACTTTT
GCCATTCTCACCGGATTCAGTCGTCACTCATGGTGATTTCTCACTTGATAACCTTATTTTTGACGAGGGG
AAATTAATAGGTTGTATTGATGTTGGACGAGTCGGAATCGCAGACCGATACCAGGATCTTGCCATCCTAT
GGAACTGCCTCGGTGAGTTTTCTCCTTCATTACAGAAACGGCTTTTTCAAAAATATGGTATTGATAATCC
TGATATGAATAAATTGCAGTTTCATTTGATGCTCGATGAGTTTTTCTAATCAGAATTGGTTAATTGGTTG
TAACACTGGCAGAGCATTACGCTGACTTGACGGGACGGCGCAAGCTCATGACCAAAATCCCTTAACGTGA
GTTACGCGTCGTTCCACTGAGCGTCAGACCCCGTAGAAAAGATCAAAGGATCTTCTTGAGATCCTTTTTT
TCTGCGCGTAATCTGCTGCTTGCAAACAAAAAAACCACCGCTACCAGCGGTGGTTTGTTTGCCGGATCAA
GAGCTACCAACTCTTTTTCCGAAGGTAACTGGCTTCAGCAGAGCGCAGATACCAAATACTGTTCTTCTAG
TGTAGCCGTAGTTAGGCCACCACTTCAAGAACTCTGTAGCACCGCCTACATACCTCGCTCTGCTAATCCT
GTTACCAGTGGCTGCTGCCAGTGGCGATAAGTCGTGTCTTACCGGGTTGGACTCAAGACGATAGTTACCG
GATAAGGCGCAGCGGTCGGGCTGAACGGGGGGTTCGTGCACACAGCCCAGCTTGGAGCGAACGACCTACA
CCGAACTGAGATACCTACAGCGTGAGCTATGAGAAAGCGCCACGCTTCCCGAAGGGAGAAAGGCGGACAG
GTATCCGGTAAGCGGCAGGGTCGGAACAGGAGAGCGCACGAGGGAGCTTCCAGGGGGAAACGCCTGGTAT
CTTTATAGTCCTGTCGGGTTTCGCCACCTCTGACTTGAGCGTCGATTTTTGTGATGCTCGTCAGGGGGGC
GGAGCCTATGGAAAAACGCCAGCAACGCGGCCTTTTTACGGTTCCTGGCCTTTTGCTGGCCTTTTGCTCA
CATGTT
