>Addgene plasmid #132144 | pDONR221_SLC35G2 | depositor partial sequence | sequence record 253688 | Codon-optimized ORF of SLC35G2
ATGGACACCAGCCCATCCAGGAAGTACCCCGTGAAGAAGCGCGTGAAGATCCACCCTAATACAGTGATGG
TGAAGTACACCAGCCACTATCCACAGCCCGGCGACGATGGCTACGAGGAGATCAACGAGGGCTATGGCAA
TTTCATGGAGGAGAACCCCAAGAAGGGCCTGCTGTCCGAGATGAAGAAGAAGGGCCGGGCCTTCTTTGGC
ACAATGGACACCCTGCCCCCTCCAACAGAGGATCCTATGATCAATGAGATCGGCCAGTTCCAGTCTTTTG
CCGAGAAGAACATCTTCCAGAGCAGAAAGATGTGGATCGTGCTGTTTGGATCCGCCCTGGCACACGGATG
CGTGGCCCTGATCACCAGGCTGGTGTCCGATAGATCTAAGGTGCCATCTCTGGAGCTGATCTTCATCAGG
AGCGTGTTTCAGGTGCTGTCCGTGCTGGTGGTGTGCTACTATCAGGAGGCACCTTTCGGCCCAAGCGGAT
ACCGGCTGAGACTGTTCTTTTATGGCGTGTGCAATGTGATCTCTATCACATGTGCCTACACCTCTTTTAG
CATCGTGCCCCCTAGCAACGGCACCACAATGTGGCGCGCCACCACAACCGTGTTCTCCGCCATCCTGGCC
TTTCTGCTGGTGGACGAGAAGATGGCCTATGTGGATATGGCCACCGTGGTGTGCTCTATCCTGGGCGTGT
GCCTGGTCATGATCCCCAATATCGTGGACGAGGATAACAGCCTGCTGAATGCCTGGAAGGAGGCCTTCGG
CTACACAATGACCGTGATGGCCGGCCTGACAACCGCCCTGTCTATGATCGTGTATCGGAGCATCAAGGAG
AAGATCTCCATGTGGACAGCCCTGTTCACCTTTGGCTGGACAGGCACCATCTGGGGCATCTCTACAATGT
TTATCCTGCAGGAGCCCATCATCCCTCTGGACGGCGAGACATGGTCCTACCTGATCGCCATCTGCGTGTG
CTCTACCGCAGCCTTCCTGGGCGTGTACTATGCCCTGGATAAGTTTCACCCTGCCCTGGTGTCCACCGTG
CAGCACCTGGAGATCGTGGTGGCCATGGTGCTGCAGCTGCTGGTGCTGCACATCTTCCCAAGCATCTACG
ACGTGTTTGGCGGCGTGATCATCATGATCTCCGTGTTCGTGCTGGCCGGCTACAAGCTGTATTGGAGGAA
CCTGCGCAAGCAGGACTATCAGGAGATCCTGGATTCCCCCATCAAG
